>Addgene plasmid #98035 | pRVdG-4GCaMP6f | addgene full sequence | sequence record 193879 | Addgene NGS Result
G
[124 nt withheld, positions 2-125]
C
[91 nt withheld, positions 127-217]
A
[49 nt withheld, positions 219-267]
CCTTTGACGTTGGAGTCCACGTTCTTT
[37 nt withheld, positions 295-331]
ACCCTATCTCGGTCTATTCTTTTGATTTATAAGGGATTTTGCCGATTTCGGCCTATTGGTTAAAAAAATG
AGCTGATTTAACAAAAATTTAACGCGAATTTTAACAAAATATTAACGCTTACAATTTCCATTCGCCATTC
AGGCTGCGCAACTGTTGGGAAGGGCGATCGGTGCGGGCCTCTTCGCTATTACGCCAGCTGGCGAAAGGGG
GATGTGCTGCAAGGCGATTAAGTTGGGTAACGCCAGGGTTTTCCCAGTCACGACGTTGTAAAACGACGGC
CAGTGAGCGCGCGATAAGCTTGATATCGAATTCCTGCAGCGCGTTGACATTGATTATTGACTAGTTATTA
ATAGTAATCAATTACGGGGTCATTAGTTCATAGCCCATATATGGAGTTCCGCGTTACATAACTTACGGTA
AATGGCCCGCCTGGCTGACCGCCCAACGACCCCCGCCCATTGACGTCAATAATGACGTATGTTCCCATAG
TAACGCCAATAGGGACTTTCCATTGACGTCAATGGGTGGAGTATTTACGGTAAACTGCCCACTTGGCAGT
ACATCAAGTGTATCATATGCCAAGTACGCCCCCTATTGACGTCAATGACGGTAAATGGCCCGCCTGGCAT
TATGCCCAGTACATGACCTTATGGGACTTTCCTACTTGGCAGTACATCTACGTATTAGTCATCGCTATTA
CCATGGTGATGCGGTTTTGGCAGTACATCAATGGGCGTGGATAGCGGTTTGACTCACGGGGATTTCCAAG
TCTCCACCCCATTGACGTCAATGGGAGTTTGTTTTGGCACCAAAATCAACGGGACTTTCCAAAATGTCGT
AACAACTCCGCCCCATTGACGCAAATGGGCGGTAGGCGTGTACGGTGGGAGGTCTATATAAGCAGAGCTC
TCTGGCTAACTAGAGAACCCACTGCTTACTGGCTTATCGAAATTAATACGACTCACTATAGGGAGACCCA
AGCTGGCTAGATTAAGCGTCTGATGAGTCCGTGAGGACGAAACCCGGCGTACCGGGTCACGCTTAACAAC
CAGATCAAAGAAAAAACAGACATTGTCAATTGCAAAGCAAAAATGTAACACCCCTACAATGGATGCCGAC
AAGATTGTATTCAAAGTCAATAATCAGGTGGTCTCTTTGAAGCCTGAGATTATCGTGGATCAATATGAGT
ACAAGTACCCTGCCATCAAAGATTTGAAAAAGCCCTGTATAACCCTAGGAAAGGCTCCCGATTTAAATAA
AGCATACAAGTCAGTTTTGTCAGGCATGAGCGCCGCCAAACTTAATCCTGACGATGTATGTTCCTATTTG
GCAGCGGCAATGCAGTTTTTTGAGGGGACATGTCCGGAAGACTGGACCAGCTATGGAATTGTGATTGCAC
GAAAAGGAGATAAGATCACCCCAGGTTCTCTGGTGGAGATAAAACGTACTGATGTAGAAGGGAATTGGGC
TCTGACAGGAGGCATGGAACTGACAAGAGACCCCACTGTCCCTGAGCATGCGTCCTTAGTCGGTCTTCTC
TTGAGTCTGTATAGGTTGAGCAAAATATCCGGGCAAAACACTGGTAACTATAAGACAAACATTGCAGACA
GGATAGAGCAGATTTTTGAGACAGCCCCTTTTGTTAAAATCGTGGAACACCATACTCTAATGACAACTCA
CAAAATGTGTGCTAATTGGAGTACTATACCAAACTTCAGATTTTTGGCCGGAACCTATGACATGTTTTTC
TCCCGGATTGAGCATCTATATTCAGCAATCAGAGTGGGCACAGTTGTCACTGCTTATGAAGACTGTTCAG
GACTGGTATCATTTACTGGGTTCATAAAACAAATCAATCTCACCGCTAGAGAGGCAATACTATATTTCTT
CCACAAGAACTTTGAGGAAGAGATAAGAAGAATGTTTGAGCCAGGGCAGGAGACAGCTGTTCCTCACTCT
TATTTCATCCACTTCCGTTCACTAGGCTTGAGTGGGAAATCTCCTTATTCATCAAATGCTGTTGGTCACG
TGTTCAATCTCATTCACTTTGTAGGATGCTATATGGGTCAAGTCAGATCCCTAAATGCAACGGTTATTGC
TGCATGTGCTCCTCATGAAATGTCTGTTCTAGGGGGCTATCTGGGAGAGGAATTCTTCGGGAAAGGGACA
TTTGAAAGAAGATTCTTCAGAGATGAGAAAGAACTTCAAGAATACGAGGCGGCTGAACTGACAAAGACTG
ACGTAGCACTGGCAGATGATGGAACTGTCAACTCTGACGACGAGGACTACTTTTCAGGTGAAACCAGAAG
TCCGGAGGCTGTTTATACTCGAATCATGATGAATGGAGGTCGACTAAAGAGATCTCACATACGGAGATAT
GTCTCAGTCAGTTCCAATCATCAAGCCCGTCCAAACTCATTCGCCGAGTTTCTAAACAAGACATATTCGA
GTGACTCATAAGAAGTTGAATAACAAAATGCCGGAAATCTACGGATTGTGTATATCCATCATGAAAAAAA
CTAACACCCCTCCTTTCGAACCATCCCAAACATGAGCAAGATCTTTGTCAATCCTAGTGCTATTAGAGCC
GGTCTGGCCGATCTTGAGATGGCTGAAGAAACTGTTGATCTGATCAATAGAAATATCGAAGACAATCAGG
CTCATCTCCAAGGGGAACCCATAGAGGTGGACAATCTCCCTGAGGATATGGGGCGACTTCACCTGGATGA
TGGAAAATCGCCCAACCATGGTGAGATAGCCAAGGTGGGAGAAGGCAAGTATCGAGAGGACTTTCAGATG
GATGAAGGAGAGGATCCTAGCTTCCTGTTCCAGTCATACCTGGAAAATGTTGGAGTCCAAATAGTCAGAC
AAATGAGGTCAGGAGAGAGATTTCTCAAGATATGGTCACAGACCGTAGAAGAGATTATATCCTATGTCGC
GGTCAACTTTCCCAACCCTCCAGGAAAGTCTTCAGAGGATAAATCAACCCAGACTACTGGCCGAGAGCTC
AAGAAGGAGACAACACCCACTCCTTCTCAGAGAGAAAGCCAATCATCGAAAGCCAGGATGGCGGCTCAAA
TTGCTTCTGGCCCTCCAGCCCTTGAATGGTCGGCTACCAATGAAGAGGATGATCTATCAGTGGAGGCTGA
GATCGCTCACCAGATTGCAGAAAGTTTCTCCAAAAAATATAAGTTTCCCTCTCGATCCTCAGGGATACTC
TTGTATAATTTTGAGCAATTGAAAATGAACCTTGATGATATAGTTAAAGAGGCAAAAAATGTACCAGGTG
TGACCCGTTTAGCCCATGACGGGTCCAAACTCCCCCTAAGATGTGTACTGGGATGGGTCGCTTTGGCCAA
CTCTAAGAAATTCCAGTTGTTAGTCGAATCCGACAAGCTGAGTAAAATCATGCAAGATGACTTGAATCGC
TATACATCTTGCTAACCGAACCTCTCCCCTCAGTCCCTCTAGACAATAAAATCCGAGATGTCCCAAAGTC
AACATGAAAAAAACAGGCAACACCACTGATAAAATGAACCTCCTACGTAAGATAGTGAAAAACCGCAGGG
ACGAGGACACTCAAAAATCCTCTCCCGCGTCAGCCCCTCTGGATGACGATGACTTGTGGCTTCCACCCCC
TGAATACGTCCCGCTGAAAGAACTTACAGGCAAGAAGAACATGAGGAACTTTTGTATCAACGGAAGGGTT
AAAGTGTGTAGCCCGAATGGTTACTCGTTCAGGATCCTGCGGCACATTCTGAAATCATTCGACGAGATAT
ATTCTGGGAATCATAGGATGATCGGGTTAGTCAAAGTGGTTATTGGACTGGCTTTGTCAGGATCTCCAGT
CCCTGAGGGCCTGAACTGGGTATACAAATTGAGGAGAACCTTTATCTTCCAGTGGGCTGATTCCAGGGGC
CCTCTTGAAGGGGAGGAGTTGGAATACTCTCAGGAGATCACTTGGGATGATGATACTGAGTTCGTCGGAT
TGCAAATAAGAGTGATTGCAAAACAGTGTCATATCCAGGGCAGAGTCTGGTGTATCAACATGAACCCGAG
AGCATGTCAACTATGGTCTGACATGTCTCTTCAGACACAAAGGTCCGAAGAGGACAAAGATTCCTCTCTG
CTTCTAGAATAATCAGATTATATCCCGCAAATTTATCACTTGTTTACCTCTGGAGGAGAGAACATATGGG
CTCAACTCCAACCCTTGGGAGCAATATAACAAAAAACATGTTATGGTGCCATTAAACCGCTGCATTTCAT
CAAAGTCAAGTTGATTACCTTTACATTTTGATCCTCTTGGATGTGAAAAAAACTATTAACATCCCTCAAA
AGACCCCGGGAAAGCCGCCACCATGGGTTCTCATCATCATCATCATCATGGTATGGCTAGCATGACTGGT
GGACAGCAAATGGGTCGGGATCTGTACGACGATGACGATAAGGATCTCGCCACCATGGTCGACTCATCAC
GTCGTAAGTGGAATAAGACAGGTCACGCAGTCAGAGCTATAGGTCGGCTGAGCTCACTCGAGAACGTCTA
TATCAAGGCCGACAAGCAGAAGAACGGCATCAAGGCGAACTTCAAGATCCGCCACAACATCGAGGACGGC
GGCGTGCAGCTCGCCTACCACTACCAGCAGAACACCCCCATCGGCGACGGCCCCGTGCTGCTGCCCGACA
ACCACTACCTGAGCGTGCAGTCCAAACTTTCGAAAGACCCCAACGAGAAGCGCGATCACATGGTCCTGCT
GGAGTTCGTGACCGCCGCCGGGATCACTCTCGGCATGGACGAGCTGTACAAGGGCGGTACCGGAGGGAGC
ATGGTGAGCAAGGGCGAGGAGCTGTTCACCGGGGTGGTGCCCATCCTGGTCGAGCTGGACGGCGACGTAA
ACGGCCACAAGTTCAGCGTGTCCGGCGAGGGTGAGGGCGATGCCACCTACGGCAAGCTGACCCTGAAGTT
CATCTGCACCACCGGCAAGCTGCCCGTGCCCTGGCCCACCCTCGTGACCACCCTGACCTACGGCGTGCAG
TGCTTCAGCCGCTACCCCGACCACATGAAGCAGCACGACTTCTTCAAGTCCGCCATGCCCGAAGGCTACA
TCCAGGAGCGCACCATCTTCTTCAAGGACGACGGCAACTACAAGACCCGCGCCGAGGTGAAGTTCGAGGG
CGACACCCTGGTGAACCGCATCGAGCTGAAGGGCATCGACTTCAAGGAGGACGGCAACATCCTGGGGCAC
AAGCTGGAGTACAACCTGCCGGACCAACTGACTGAAGAGCAGATCGCAGAATTTAAAGAGGAATTCTCCC
TATTTGACAAGGACGGGGATGGGACAATAACAACCAAGGAGCTGGGGACGGTGATGCGGTCTCTGGGGCA
GAACCCCACAGAAGCAGAGCTGCAGGACATGATCAATGAAGTAGATGCCGACGGTGACGGCACAATCGAC
TTCCCTGAGTTCCTGACAATGATGGCAAGAAAAATGAAATACAGGGACACGGAAGAAGAAATTAGAGAAG
CGTTCGGTGTGTTTGATAAGGATGGCAATGGCTACATCAGTGCAGCAGAGCTTCGCCACGTGATGACAAA
CCTTGGAGAGAAGTTAACAGATGAAGAGGTTGATGAAATGATCAGGGAAGCAGACATCGATGGGGATGGT
CAGGTAAACTACGAAGAGTTTGTACAAATGATGACAGCGAAGTGATAGCTAGCTTATAAAGTGCTGGGTC
ATCTAAGCTTTTCAGTCGAGAAAAAAACATTAGATCAGAAGAACAACTGGCAACACTTCTCAACCTGAGA
CTTACTTCAAGATGCTCGATCCTGGAGAGGTCTATGATGACCCTATTGACCCAATCGAGTTAGAGGCTGA
ACCCAGAGGAACCCCCATTGTCCCCAACATCTTGAGGAACTCTGACTACAATCTCAACTCTCCTTTGATA
GAAGATCCTGCTAGACTAATGTTAGAATGGTTAAAAACAGGGAATAGACCTTATCGGATGACTCTAACAG
ACAATTGCTCCAGGTCTTTCAGAGTTTTGAAAGATTATTTCAAGAAGGTAGATTTGGGTTCTCTCAAGGT
GGGCGGAATGGCTGCACAGTCAATGATTTCTCTCTGGTTATATGGTGCCCACTCTGAATCCAACAGGAGC
CGGAGATGTATAACAGACTTGGCCCATTTCTATTCCAAGTCGTCCCCCATAGAGAAGCTGTTGAATCTCA
CGCTAGGAAATAGAGGGCTGAGAATCCCCCCAGAGGGAGTGTTAAGTTGCCTTGAGAGGGTTGATTATGA
TAATGCATTTGGAAGGTATCTTGCCAACACGTATTCCTCTTACTTGTTCTTCCATGTAATCACCTTATAC
ATGAACGCCCTAGACTGGGATGAAGAAAAGACCATCCTAGCATTATGGAAAGATTTAACCTCAGTGGACA
TCGGGAAGGACTTGGTAAAGTTCAAAGACCAAATATGGGGACTGCTGATCGTGACAAAGGACTTTGTTTA
CTCCCAAAGTTCCAATTGTCTTTTTGACAGAAACTACACACTTATGCTAAAAGATCTTTTCTTGTCTCGC
TTCAACTCCTTAATGGTCTTGCTCTCTCCCCCAGAGCCCCGATACTCAGATGACTTGATATCTCAACTAT
GCCAGCTGTACATTGCTGGGGATCAAGTCTTGTCTATGTGTGGAAACTCCGGCTATGAAGTCATCAAAAT
ATTGGAGCCATATGTCGTGAATAGTTTAGTCCAGAGAGCAGAAAAGTTTAGGCCTCTCATTCATTCCTTG
GGAGACTTTCCTGTATTTATAAAAGACAAGGTAAGTCAACTTGAAGAGACGTTCGGTCCCTGTGCAAGAA
GGTTCTTTAGGGCTCTGGATCAATTCGACAACATACATGACTTGGTTTTTGTGTTTGGCTGTTACAGGCA
TTGGGGGCACCCATATATAGATTATCGAAAGGGTCTGTCAAAACTATATGATCAGGTTCACCTTAAAAAA
ATGATAGATAAGTCCTACCAGGAGTGCTTAGCAAGCGACCTAGCCAGGAGGATCCTTAGATGGGGTTTTG
ATAAGTACTCCAAGTGGTATCTGGATTCAAGATTCCTAGCCCGAGACCACCCCTTGACTCCTTATATCAA
AACCCAAACATGGCCACCCAAACATATTGTAGACTTGGTGGGGGATACATGGCACAAGCTCCCGATCACG
CAGATCTTTGAGATTCCTGAATCAATGGATCCGTCAGAAATATTGGATGACAAATCACATTCTTTCACCA
GAACGAGACTAGCTTCTTGGCTGTCAGAAAACCGAGGGGGGCCTGTTCCTAGCGAAAAAGTTATTATCAC
GGCCCTGTCTAAGCCGCCTGTCAATCCCCGAGAGTTTCTGAGGTCTATAGACCTCGGAGGATTGCCAGAT
GAAGACTTGATAATTGGCCTCAAGCCAAAGGAACGGGAATTGAAGATTGAAGGTCGATTCTTTGCTCTAA
TGTCATGGAATCTAAGATTGTATTTTGTCATCACTGAAAAACTCTTGGCCAACTACATCTTGCCACTTTT
TGACGCGCTGACTATGACAGACAACCTGAACAAGGTGTTTAAAAAGCTGATCGACAGGGTCACCGGGCAA
GGGCTTTTGGACTATTCAAGGGTCACATATGCATTTCACCTGGACTATGAAAAGTGGAACAACCATCAAA
GATTAGAGTCAACAGAGGATGTATTTTCTGTCCTAGATCAAGTGTTTGGATTGAAGAGAGTGTTTTCTAG
AACACACGAGTTTTTTCAAAAGGCCTGGATCTATTATTCAGACAGATCAGACCTCATCGGGTTACGGGAG
GATCAAATATACTGCTTAGATGCGTCCAACGGCCCAACCTGTTGGAATGGCCAGGATGGCGGGCTAGAAG
GCTTACGGCAGAAGGGCTGGAGTCTAGTCAGCTTATTGATGATAGATAGAGAATCTCAAATCAGGAACAC
AAGAACCAAAATACTAGCTCAAGGAGACAACCAGGTTTTATGTCCGACATACATGTTGTCGCCAGGGCTA
TCTCAAGAGGGGCTCCTCTATGAATTGGAGAGAATATCAAGGAATGCACTTTCGATATACAGAGCCGTCG
AGGAAGGGGCATCTAAGCTAGGGCTGATCATCAAGAAAGAAGAGACCATGTGTAGTTATGACTTCCTCAT
CTATGGAAAAACCCCTTTGTTTAGAGGTAACATATTGGTGCCTGAGTCCAAAAGATGGGCCAGAGTCTCT
TGCGTCTCTAATGACCAAATAGTCAACCTCGCCAATATAATGTCGACAGTGTCCACCAATGCGCTAACAG
TGGCACAACACTCTCAATCTTTGATCAAACCGATGAGGGATTTTCTGCTCATGTCAGTACAGGCAGTCTT
TCACTACCTGCTATTTAGCCCAATCTTAAAGGGAAGAGTTTACAAGATTCTGAGCGCTGAAGGGGAGAGC
TTTCTCCTAGCCATGTCAAGGATAATCTATCTAGATCCTTCTTTGGGAGGGATATCTGGAATGTCCCTCG
GAAGATTCCATATACGACAGTTCTCAGACCCTGTCTCTGAAGGGTTATCCTTCTGGAGAGAGATCTGGTT
AAGCTCCCAAGAGTCCTGGATTCACGCGTTGTGTCAAGAGGCTGGAAACCCAGATCTTGGAGAGAGAACA
CTCGAGAGCTTCACTCGCCTTCTAGAAGATCCGACCACCTTAAATATCAGAGGAGGGGCCAGTCCTACCA
TTCTACTCAAGGATGCAATCAGAAAGGCTTTATATGACGAGGTGGACAAGGTGGAAAATTCAGAGTTTCG
AGAGGCAATCCTGTTGTCCAAGACCCATAGAGATAATTTTATACTCTTCTTAATATCTGTTGAGCCTCTG
TTTCCTCGATTTCTCAGTGAGCTATTCAGTTCGTCTTTTTTGGGAATCCCCGAGTCAATCATTGGATTGA
TACAAAACTCCCGAACGATAAGAAGGCAGTTTAGAAAGAGTCTCTCAAAAACTTTAGAAGAATCCTTCTA
CAACTCAGAGATCCACGGGATTAGTCGGATGACCCAGACACCTCAGAGGGTTGGGGGGGTGTGGCCTTGC
TCTTCAGAGAGGGCAGATCTACTTAGGGAGATCTCTTGGGGAAGAAAAGTGGTAGGCACGACAGTTCCTC
ACCCTTCTGAGATGTTGGGATTACTTCCCAAGTCCTCTATTTCTTGCACTTGTGGAGCAACAGGAGGAGG
CAATCCTAGAGTTTCTGTATCAGTACTCCCGTCCTTTGATCAGTCATTTTTTTCACGAGGCCCCCTAAAG
GGATACTTGGGCTCGTCCACCTCTATGTCGACCCAGCTATTCCATGCATGGGAAAAAGTCACTAATGTTC
ATGTGGTGAAGAGAGCTCTATCGTTAAAAGAATCTATAAACTGGTTCATTACTAGAGATTCCAACTTGGC
TCAAGCTCTAATTAGGAACATTATGTCTCTGACAGGCCCTGATTTCCCTCTAGAGGAGGCCCCTGTCTTC
AAAAGGACGGGGTCAGCCTTGCATAGGTTCAAGTCTGCCAGATACAGCGAAGGAGGGTATTCTTCTGTCT
GCCCGAACCTCCTCTCTCATATTTCTGTTAGTACAGACACCATGTCTGATTTGACCCAAGACGGGAAGAA
CTACGATTTCATGTTCCAGCCATTGATGCTTTATGCACAGACATGGACATCAGAGCTGGTACAGAGAGAC
ACAAGGCTAAGAGACTCTACGTTTCATTGGCACCTCCGATGCAACAGGTGTGTGAGACCCATTGACGACG
TGACCCTGGAGACCTCTCAGATCTTCGAGTTTCCGGATGTGTCGAAAAGAATATCCAGAATGGTTTCTGG
GGCTGTGCCTCACTTCCAGAGGCTTCCCGATATCCGTCTGAGACCAGGAGATTTTGAATCTCTAAGCGGT
AGAGAAAAGTCTCACCATATCGGATCAGCTCAGGGGCTCTTATACTCAATCTTAGTGGCAATTCACGACT
CAGGATACAATGATGGAACCATCTTCCCTGTCAACATATACGGCAAGGTTTCCCCTAGAGACTATTTGAG
AGGGCTCGCAAGGGGAGTATTGATAGGATCCTCGATTTGCTTCTTGACAAGAATGACAAATATCAATATT
AATAGACCTCTTGAATTGGTCTCAGGGGTAATCTCATATATTCTCCTGAGGCTAGATAACCATCCCTCCT
TGTACATAATGCTCAGAGAACCGTCTCTTAGAGGAGAGATATTTTCTATCCCTCAGAAAATCCCCGCCGC
TTATCCAACCACTATGAAAGAAGGCAACAGATCAATCTTGTGTTATCTCCAACATGTGCTACGCTATGAG
CGAGAGATAATCACGGCGTCTCCAGAGAATGACTGGCTATGGATCTTTTCAGACTTTAGAAGTGCCAAAA
TGACGTACCTATCCCTCATTACTTACCAGTCTCATCTTCTACTCCAGAGGGTTGAGAGAAACCTATCTAA
GAGTATGAGAGATAACCTGCGACAATTGAGTTCTTTGATGAGGCAGGTGCTGGGCGGGCACGGAGAAGAT
ACCTTAGAGTCAGACGACAACATTCAACGACTGCTAAAAGACTCTTTACGAAGGACAAGATGGGTGGATC
AAGAGGTGCGCCATGCAGCTAGAACCATGACTGGAGATTACAGCCCCAACAAGAAGGTGTCCCGTAAGGT
AGGATGTTCAGAATGGGTCTGCTCTGCTCAACAGGTTGCAGTCTCTACCTCAGCAAACCCGGCCCCTGTC
TCGGAGCTTGACATAAGGGCCCTCTCTAAGAGGTTCCAGAACCCTTTGATCTCGGGCTTGAGAGTGGTTC
AGTGGGCAACCGGTGCTCATTATAAGCTTAAGCCTATTCTAGATGATCTCAATGTTTTCCCATCTCTCTG
CCTTGTAGTTGGGGACGGGTCAGGGGGGATATCAAGGGCAGTCCTCAACATGTTTCCAGATGCCAAGCTT
GTGTTCAACAGTCTTTTAGAGGTGAATGACCTGATGGCTTCCGGAACACATCCACTGCCTCCTTCAGCAA
TCATGAGGGGAGGAAATGATATCGTCTCCAGAGTGATAGATCTTGACTCAATCTGGGAAAAACCGTCCGA
CTTGAGAAACTTGGCAACCTGGAAATACTTCCAGTCAGTCCAAAAGCAGGTCAACATGTCCTATGACCTC
ATTATTTGCGATGCAGAAGTTACTGACATTGCATCTATCAACCGGATCACCCTGTTAATGTCCGATTTTG
CATTGTCTATAGATGGACCACTCTATTTGGTCTTCAAAACTTATGGGACTATGCTAGTAAATCCAAACTA
CAAGGCTATTCAACACCTGTCAAGAGCGTTCCCCTCGGTCACAGGGTTTATCACCCAAGTAACTTCGTCT
TTTTCATCTGAGCTCTACCTCCGATTCTCCAAACGAGGGAAGTTTTTCAGAGATGCTGAGTACTTGACCT
CTTCCACCCTTCGAGAAATGAGCCTTGTGTTATTCAATTGTAGCAGCCCCAAGAGTGAGATGCAGAGAGC
TCGTTCCTTGAACTATCAGGATCTTGTGAGAGGATTTCCTGAAGAAATCATATCAAATCCTTACAATGAG
ATGATCATAACTCTGATTGACAGTGATGTAGAATCTTTTCTAGTCCACAAGATGGTTGATGATCTTGAGT
TACAGAGGGGAACTCTGTCTAAAGTGGCTATCATTATAGCCATCATGATAGTTTTCTCCAACAGAGTCTT
CAACGTTTCCAAACCCCTAACTGACCCCTCGTTCTATCCACCGTCTGATCCCAAAATCCTGAGGCACTTC
AACATATGTTGCAGTACTATGATGTATCTATCTACTGCTTTAGGTGACGTCCCTAGCTTCGCAAGACTTC
ACGACCTGTATAACAGACCTATAACTTATTACTTCAGAAAGCAAGTCATTCGAGGGAACGTTTATCTATC
TTGGAGTTGGTCCAACGACACCTCAGTGTTCAAAAGGGTAGCCTGTAATTCTAGCCTGAGTCTGTCATCT
CACTGGATCAGGTTGATTTACAAGATAGTGAAGACTACCAGACTCGTTGGCAGCATCAAGGATCTATCCA
GAGAAGTGGAAAGACACCTTCATAGGTACAACAGGTGGATCACCCTAGAGGATATCAGATCTAGATCATC
CCTACTAGACTACAGTTGCCTGTGAACCGGATACTCCTGGAAGCCTGCCCATGCTAAGACTCTTGTGTGA
TGTATCTTGAAAAAAACAAGATCCTAAATCTGAACCTTTGGTTGTTTGATTGTTTTTCTCATTTTTGTTG
TTTATTTGTTAAGCGTGGGTCGGCATGGCATCTCCACCTCCTCGCGGTCCGACCTGGGCATCCGAAGGAG
GACGCACGTCCACTCGGATGGCTAAGGGAGGGCGGGGATCCGGCTGCTAACAAAGCCCGAAAGGAAGCTG
AGTTGGCTGCTGCCACCGCTGAGCAATAACTAGCATAACCCCTTGGGGCCTCTAAACGGGTCTTGAGGGG
TTTTTTGCTGAAAGGAGGAACTATATCCGGATCCACTAGTTCTAGAGCGGCCGCCACCGCGGTGGAGCTC
CAGCTTTTGTTCCCTTTAGTGAGGGTTAATTGCGCGCTTGGCGTAATCATGGTCATAGCTGTTTCCTGTG
TGAAATTGTTATCCGCTCACAATTCCACACAACATACGAGCCGGAAGCATAAAGTGTAAAGCCTGGGGTG
CCTAATGAGTGAGCTAACTCACATTAATTGCGTTGCGCTCACTGCCCGCTTTCCAGTCGGGAAACCTGTC
GTGCCAGCTGCATTAATGAATCGGCCAACGCGCGGGGAGAGGCGGTTTGCGTATTGGGCGCTCTTCCGCT
TCCTCGCTCACTGACTCGCTGCGCTCGGTCGTTCGGCTGCGGCGAGCGGTATCAGCTCACTCAAAGGCGG
TAATACGGTTATCCACAGAATCAGGGGATAACGCAGGAAAGAACATGTGAGCAAAAGGCCAGCAAAAGGC
CAGGAACCGTAAAAAGGCCGCGTTGCTGGCGTTTTTCCATAGGCTCCGCCCCCCTGACGAGCATCACAAA
AATCGACGCTCAAGTCAGAGGTGGCGAAACCCGACAGGACTATAAAGATACCAGGCGTTTCCCCCTGGAA
GCTCCCTCGTGCGCTCTCCTGTTCCGACCCTGCCGCTTACCGGATACCTGTCCGCCTTTCTCCCTTCGGG
AAGCGTGGCGCTTTCTCATAGCTCACGCTGTAGGTATCTCAGTTCGGTGTAGGTCGTTCGCTCCAAGCTG
GGCTGTGTGCACGAACCCCCCGTTCAGCCCGACCGCTGCGCCTTATCCGGTAACTATCGTCTTGAGTCCA
ACCCGGTAAGACACGACTTATCGCCACTGGCAGCAGCCACTGGTAACAGGATTAGCAGAGCGAGGTATGT
AGGCGGTGCTACAGAGTTCTTGAAGTGGTGGCCTAACTACGGCTACACTAGAAGAACAGTATTTGGTATC
TGCGCTCTGCTGAAGCCAGTTACCTTCGGAAAAAGAGTTGGTAGCTCTTGATCCGGCAAACAAACCACCG
CTGGTAGCGGTGGTTTTTTTGTTTGCAAGCAGCAGATTACGCGCAGAAAAAAAGGATCTCAAGAAGATCC
TTTGATCTTTTCTACGGGGTCTGACGCTCAGTGGAACGAAAACTCACGTTAAGGGATTTTGGTCATGAGA
TTATCAAAAAGGATCTTCACCTAGATCCTTTTAAATTAAAAATGAAGTTTTAAATCAATCTAAAGTATAT
ATGAGTAAACTTGGTCTGACAGTTACCAATGCTTAATCAGTGAGGCACCTATCTCAGCGATCTGTCTATT
TCGTTCATCCATAGTTGCCTGACTCCCCGTCGTGTAGATAACTACGATACGGGAGGGCTTACCATCTGGC
CCCAGTGCTGCAATGATACCGCGAGACCCACCCTTGGAGGCTCCAGATTTATCAGCAATAAACCAGCCAG
CCGGAAGGGCCGAGCGCAGAAGTGGTCCTGCAACTTTATCCGCCTCCATCCAGTCTATTAATTGTTGCCG
GGAAGCTAGAGTAAGTAGTTCGCCAGTTAATAGTTTGCGCAACGTTGTTGCCATTGCTACAGGCATCGTG
GTGTCACGCTCGTCGTTTGGTATGGCTTCATTCAGCTCCGGTTCCCAACGATCAAGGCGAGTTACATGAT
CCCCCATGTTGTGCAAAAAAGCGGTTAGCTCCTTCGGTCCTCCGATCGTTGTCAGAAGTAAGTTGGCCGC
AGTGTTATCACTCATGGTTATGGCAGCACTGCATAATTCTCTTACTGTCATGCCATCCGTAAGATGCTTT
TCTGTGACTGGTGAGTACTCAACCAAGTCATTCTGAGAATAGTGTATGCGGCGACCGAGTTGCTCTTGCC
CGGCGTCAATACGGGATAATACCGCGCCACATAGCAGAACTTTAAAAGTGCTCATCATTGGAAAACGTTC
TTCGGGGCGAAAACTCTCAAGGATCTTACCGCTGTTGAGATCCAGTTCGATGTAACCCACTCGTGCACCC
AACTGATCTTCAGCATCTTTTACTTTCACCAGCGTTTCTGGGTGAGCAAAAACAGGAAGGCAAAATGCCG
CAAAAAAGGGAATAAGGGCGACACGGAAATGTTGAATACTCATACTCTTCCTTTTTCAATATTATTGAAG
CATTTATCAGGGTTATTGTCTCATGAGCGGATACATATTTGAATGTATTTAGAAAAATAAACAAATAGGG
GTTCCGCGCACATTTCCCCGAAAAGTGCCACCT
Features (pLannotate 1.2.2; 25 found; start..end, strand, type, name):
      2..360     +  rep_origin     f1 ori (sequence partly withheld): f1 bacteriophage origin of replication; arrow indicates direction of (+) strand synthesis
    462..617     -  CDS            lacZα (fragment): LacZα fragment of β-galactosidase; lacZ fragment
    623..651     -  misc_feature   MCS (fragment): pBluescript multiple cloning site
    657..1036    +  enhancer       CMV enhancer: human cytomegalovirus immediate early enhancer
   1037..1240    +  promoter       CMV promoter: human cytomegalovirus (CMV) immediate early promoter
   1236..1269    +  LTR            5' LTR (truncated) (fragment): truncated 5' long terminal repeat (LTR) from HIV-1
   1285..1303    +  promoter       T7 promoter: promoter for bacteriophage T7 RNA polymerase
   1329..1354    +  misc_RNA       sTRSV HHRz (fragment): hammerhead ribozyme from the tobacco ringspot virus satellite RNA (Khvorova et al., 2003)
   1440..2789    +  CDS            N: NCAP_RABVS - Experimental evidence at protein level: Swiss-Prot protein existence level 1. Encapsidates the genome in a ratio of one protein N per nine ribonucleotides, protecting it from nucleases. If expressed without protein P it binds non-specifically RNA and therefore can bind it's own mRNA. Interaction with protein P abolishes any non-specific RNA binding, and prevents phosphorylation. The soluble N-P complex encapsidates specifically the genomic RNA, with protein N protecting the genome like a pearl necklace. The encapsidated genomic RNA is termed the nucleocapsid (NC) and serves as tem
   2883..3773    +  CDS            P: PHOSP_RABVS - Experimental evidence at protein level: Swiss-Prot protein existence level 1. Non catalytic polymerase cofactor and regulatory protein that plays a role in viral transcription and replication. Stabilizes the RNA polymerase L to the N-RNA template and binds the soluble protein N, preventing it from encapsidating non-genomic RNA. Also inhibits host IFN-alpha and IFN-beta signaling by binding and retaining phosphorylated STAT1 in the cytoplasm or by inhibiting the DNA binding of STAT1 in the nucleus. Might be involved, through interaction with host dynein, in intracellular microtubu
   3865..4470    +  CDS            M: MATRX_RABVS - Experimental evidence at protein level: Swiss-Prot protein existence level 1. Plays a major role in assembly, budding and uncoating of virion after membrane fusion (PubMed:33208464). Completely covers the ribonucleoprotein coil and keep it in condensed bullet-shaped form. Inhibits viral transcription and stimulates replication. Plays a major role in early induction of TRAIL-mediated apoptosis in infected neurons (PubMed:12771432, PubMed:9847327). From Rabies virus (strain SAD B19) (RABV).
   4694..6046    +  CDS            GCaMP6f: improved fluorescent protein-based calcium sensor (Chen et al., 2013)
   6153..12533   +  CDS            L: L_RABVS - Experimental evidence at protein level: Swiss-Prot protein existence level 1. RNA-directed RNA polymerase that catalyzes the replication of viral genomic RNA. The template is composed of the viral RNA tightly encapsidated by the nucleoprotein (N). The replicase mode is dependent on intracellular N protein concentration. In this mode, the polymerase replicates the whole viral genome without recognizing transcriptional signals, and the replicated genome is not caped or polyadenylated. From Rabies virus (strain SAD B19) (RABV).
  12665..12757   +  ncRNA          HDV ribozyme: Accession: RF00094 - Hepatitis delta virus ribozyme
  12764..12813   +  CDS            SET1 (fragment): solubility-enhancement tag derived from T7 phage gene 10B
  12821..12868   +  terminator     T7 terminator: transcription terminator for bacteriophage T7 RNA polymerase
  12890..12931   -  misc_feature   MCS (fragment): pBluescript multiple cloning site
  12944..12962   -  promoter       T3 promoter: promoter for bacteriophage T3 RNA polymerase
  13005..13027   -  protein_bind   lac operator (fragment): The lac repressor binds to the lac operator to inhibit transcription in E. coli. This inhibition can be relieved by adding lactose or isopropyl-β-D-thiogalactopyranoside (IPTG). lac repressor encoded by lacI
  13031..13061   -  promoter       lac promoter: promoter for the E. coli lac operon
  13076..13097   -  protein_bind   CAP binding site: CAP binding activates transcription in the presence of cAMP. E. coli catabolite activator protein
  13110..13202   -  CDS            lacI (fragment): lac repressor; lacI; The lac repressor binds to the lac operator to inhibit transcription in E. coli. This inhibition can be relieved by adding lactose or isopropyl-β-D-thiogalactopyranoside (IPTG).
  13385..13973   -  rep_origin     ori: high-copy-number ColE1/pMB1/pBR322/pUC origin of replication
  14144..15004   -  CDS            AmpR: β-lactamase; bla; confers resistance to ampicillin, carbenicillin, and related antibiotics
  15005..15109   -  promoter       AmpR promoter: bla
