[The description below was written by a language model from this plasmid's Addgene catalogue record and pLannotate feature annotations shown in this document.]
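Description:
pRVdG-4GCaMP6f is a 15.1 kb genome plasmid for a first-generation (glycoprotein-deleted) rabies viral vector, built on the cSPBN/pSAD backbone derived from the SAD B19 strain. The bacterial portion is pBluescript-like. It has a high-copy ColE1/pUC origin, an ampicillin resistance gene with its own promoter, an f1 origin, and remnants of the lacZα/lac promoter region and multiple cloning site. It is catalogued as a mammalian expression vector, but its role is to supply a full-length viral genomic transcript rather than to express a protein directly from DNA.

The viral cassette sits downstream of a CMV enhancer/promoter and a T7 promoter, so the transcript can be made by host RNA polymerase II or by T7 polymerase. A hammerhead ribozyme fragment lies at the 5′ end, and a hepatitis delta virus ribozyme followed by a T7 terminator lies at the 3′ end. These self-cleaving elements trim the transcript to precise viral termini, which is needed for encapsidation and replication. Between them are the rabies N, P, M and L genes in their native order. The 1,353 bp GCaMP6f coding sequence lies between M and L, where the glycoprotein gene would normally sit. No G coding sequence is annotated, consistent with the "dG" name. GCaMP6f, a fast fluorescent calcium indicator, would therefore be transcribed by the viral polymerase as one of the viral genes. Short hits to an HIV-1 LTR and a SET1 tag are probably annotation artefacts of junction sequences.

The plasmid is intended for rescue of recombinant virus in cells, which for a G-deleted genome requires glycoprotein supplied in trans. The associated publication concerns retrograde targeting of projection neurons, and here the vector would allow calcium imaging of the infected cells.
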