Addgene plasmid #98035: pRVdG-4GCaMP6f
Purpose: First-generation rabies viral vector genome
Depositing lab: Ian Wickersham. Depositing organization: Massachusetts Institute of Technology. Publication: Nontoxic, double-deletion-mutant rabies viral vectors for retrograde targeting of projection neurons. Chatterjee S, Sullivan HA, MacLennan BJ, Xu R, Hou Y, Lavin TK, Lea NE, Michalski JE, Babcock KR, Dietrich S, Matthews GA, Beyeler A, Calhoon GG, Glober G, Whitesell JD, Yao S, Cetin A, Harris JA, Zeng H, Tye KM, Reid RC, Wickersham IR. Nat Neurosci. 2018 Apr;21(4):638-646. doi: 10.1038/s41593-018-0091-7. Epub 2018 Mar 5. PubMed 29507411.
Backbone
  Vector backbone: cSPBN (pSAD)
  Backbone manufacturer: Karl-Klaus Conzelmann & Matthias Schnell
  Vector type: Mammalian Expression
Growth in bacteria
  Bacterial resistance: Ampicillin, 100 μg/mL
  Growth temperature: 37°C
  Growth strain: DH5alpha
  Copy number: High Copy
Gene/Insert
  Gene/Insert name: GCaMP6f
  Species: Synthetic
  Insert size (bp): 1353
  Promoter: CMV
  Cloning method: Gibson Cloning
  Sequencing primers: 5′ unknown
Terms and licenses: Academic/Nonprofit Terms; Industry Terms: Not Available to Industry
How to cite: pRVdG-4GCaMP6f was a gift from Ian Wickersham (Addgene plasmid # 98035 ; http://n2t.net/addgene:98035 ; RRID:Addgene_98035)
